>Addgene plasmid #124201 | KA2628_pGL4-UBCmin-luc2/Tbx3-B' | addgene full sequence | sequence record 239546 | Addgene NGS Result
GGTATTGGACAGGCCGCAATAAAATATCTTTATTTTCATTACATCTGTGTGTTGGTTTTTTGTGTGAATC
GATAGTACTAACATACGCTCTCCATCAAAACAAAACGAAACAAAACAAACTAGCAAAATAGGCTGTCCCC
AGTGCAAGTGCAGGTGCCAGAACATTTCTCTGGCCTAACTGGCCGGTACCTGAGCTCGCTAGCCTCGAGG
ATGGGGCGGTGAACGCCGATGATTATATAAGGACGCGCCGGGTGTGGCACAGCTAGTTCCGTCGCAGCCG
GGATTTGAATTCCTCGACTCTAGAGGATCTGGCCTCGGCGGCCAAGCTTGGCAATCCGGTACTGTTGGTA
AAGCCACCATGGAAGATGCCAAAAACATTAAGAAGGGCCCAGCGCCATTCTACCCACTCGAAGACGGGAC
CGCCGGCGAGCAGCTGCACAAAGCCATGAAGCGCTACGCCCTGGTGCCCGGCACCATCGCCTTTACCGAC
GCACATATCGAGGTGGACATTACCTACGCCGAGTACTTCGAGATGAGCGTTCGGCTGGCAGAAGCTATGA
AGCGCTATGGGCTGAATACAAACCATCGGATCGTGGTGTGCAGCGAGAATAGCTTGCAGTTCTTCATGCC
CGTGTTGGGTGCCCTGTTCATCGGTGTGGCTGTGGCCCCAGCTAACGACATCTACAACGAGCGCGAGCTG
CTGAACAGCATGGGCATCAGCCAGCCCACCGTCGTATTCGTGAGCAAGAAAGGGCTGCAAAAGATCCTCA
ACGTGCAAAAGAAGCTACCGATCATACAAAAGATCATCATCATGGATAGCAAGACCGACTACCAGGGCTT
CCAAAGCATGTACACCTTCGTGACTTCCCATTTGCCACCCGGCTTCAACGAGTACGACTTCGTGCCCGAG
AGCTTCGACCGGGACAAAACCATCGCCCTGATCATGAACAGTAGTGGCAGTACCGGATTGCCCAAGGGCG
TAGCCCTACCGCACCGCACCGCTTGTGTCCGATTCAGTCATGCCCGCGACCCCATCTTCGGCAACCAGAT
CATCCCCGACACCGCTATCCTCAGCGTGGTGCCATTTCACCACGGCTTCGGCATGTTCACCACGCTGGGC
TACTTGATCTGCGGCTTTCGGGTCGTGCTCATGTACCGCTTCGAGGAGGAGCTATTCTTGCGCAGCTTGC
AAGACTATAAGATTCAATCTGCCCTGCTGGTGCCCACACTATTTAGCTTCTTCGCTAAGAGCACTCTCAT
CGACAAGTACGACCTAAGCAACTTGCACGAGATCGCCAGCGGCGGGGCGCCGCTCAGCAAGGAGGTAGGT
GAGGCCGTGGCCAAACGCTTCCACCTACCAGGCATCCGCCAGGGCTACGGCCTGACAGAAACAACCAGCG
CCATTCTGATCACCCCCGAAGGGGACGACAAGCCTGGCGCAGTAGGCAAGGTGGTGCCCTTCTTCGAGGC
TAAGGTGGTGGACTTGGACACCGGTAAGACACTGGGTGTGAACCAGCGCGGCGAGCTGTGCGTCCGTGGC
CCCATGATCATGAGCGGCTACGTTAACAACCCCGAGGCTACAAACGCTCTCATCGACAAGGACGGCTGGC
TGCACAGCGGCGACATCGCCTACTGGGACGAGGACGAGCACTTCTTCATCGTGGACCGGCTGAAGAGCCT
GATCAAATACAAGGGCTACCAGGTAGCCCCAGCCGAACTGGAGAGCATCCTGCTGCAACACCCCAACATC
TTCGACGCCGGGGTCGCCGGCCTGCCCGACGACGATGCCGGCGAGCTGCCCGCCGCAGTCGTCGTGCTGG
AACACGGTAAAACCATGACCGAGAAGGAGATCGTGGACTATGTGGCCAGCCAGGTTACAACCGCCAAGAA
GCTGCGCGGTGGTGTTGTGTTCGTGGACGAGGTGCCTAAAGGACTGACCGGCAAGTTGGACGCCCGCAAG
ATCCGCGAGATTCTCATTAAGGCCAAGAAGGGCGGCAAGATCGCCGTGTAATAATTCTAGAGTCGGGGCG
GCCGGCCGCTTCGAGCAGACATGATAAGATACATTGATGAGTTTGGACAAACCACAACTAGAATGCAGTG
AAAAAAATGCTTTATTTGTGAAATTTGTGATGCTATTGCTTTATTTGTAACCATTATAAGCTGCAATAAA
CAAGTTAACAACAACAATTGCATTCATTTTATGTTTCAGGTTCAGGGGGAGGTGTGGGAGGTTTTTTAAA
GCAAGTAAAACCTCTACAAATGTGGTAAAATCGATAAGGATCTACCTACCCAAGGCTCCTTGCATCTGAG
GCTTGTTTTAATTTTTTATTTGTTTTGGTTTGATTTTTGAGAGGGTTCCTCCACCTAGCCCAGACTCCTT
TCAAACTGAGGATCCTCCTGCCTCAGCCTCTCTGACACTGGAATTGCAACATGTGTCTACCACACCCCGT
TGTACCTCAGGCTGTGTGGTGTGTATGCATGTGAGTGTGCGTGTATGAGGGTGCGACAGAGCATGTGTCT
GCACTTAGGGCCTGAAGGTGACAAGGGACACATTTTCATCCTCCCTAAAGACTCAATTCTCTGCCCTTTG
GCAAGGTGAGAAGATCCTGGAATTTGTTGTTTAAAATAAGAAAAGAAAGTAGATTGGAGTTTCCCGGACT
TAACTCTTTTTGGAGAAATCACTTTATCTTTTTTAATTGTCCCGTTTTTATCTCCACCCCTCCAGTTCCC
AAAATTAGCAATAGATATGCTAAGAGAATTCAACAGGATAATAGAAGTTAGCCATGCCCGCAGGGTCGAC
CGATGCCCTTGAGAGCCTTCAACCCAGTCAGCTCCTTCCGGTGGGCGCGGGGCATGACTATCGTCGCCGC
ACTTATGACTGTCTTCTTTATCATGCAACTCGTAGGACAGGTGCCGGCAGCGCTCTTCCGCTTCCTCGCT
CACTGACTCGCTGCGCTCGGTCGTTCGGCTGCGGCGAGCGGTATCAGCTCACTCAAAGGCGGTAATACGG
TTATCCACAGAATCAGGGGATAACGCAGGAAAGAACATGTGAGCAAAAGGCCAGCAAAAGGCCAGGAACC
GTAAAAAGGCCGCGTTGCTGGCGTTTTTCCATAGGCTCCGCCCCCCTGACGAGCATCACAAAAATCGACG
CTCAAGTCAGAGGTGGCGAAACCCGACAGGACTATAAAGATACCAGGCGTTTCCCCCTGGAAGCTCCCTC
GTGCGCTCTCCTGTTCCGACCCTGCCGCTTACCGGATACCTGTCCGCCTTTCTCCCTTCGGGAAGCGTGG
CGCTTTCTCATAGCTCACGCTGTAGGTATCTCAGTTCGGTGTAGGTCGTTCGCTCCAAGCTGGGCTGTGT
GCACGAACCCCCCGTTCAGCCCGACCGCTGCGCCTTATCCGGTAACTATCGTCTTGAGTCCAACCCGGTA
AGACACGACTTATCGCCACTGGCAGCAGCCACTGGTAACAGGATTAGCAGAGCGAGGTATGTAGGCGGTG
CTACAGAGTTCTTGAAGTGGTGGCCTAACTACGGCTACACTAGAAGAACAGTATTTGGTATCTGCGCTCT
GCTGAAGCCAGTTACCTTCGGAAAAAGAGTTGGTAGCTCTTGATCCGGCAAACAAACCACCGCTGGTAGC
GGTGGTTTTTTTGTTTGCAAGCAGCAGATTACGCGCAGAAAAAAAGGATCTCAAGAAGATCCTTTGATCT
TTTCTACGGGGTCTGACGCTCAGTGGAACGAAAACTCACGTTAAGGGATTTTGGTCATGAGATTATCAAA
AAGGATCTTCACCTAGATCCTTTTAAATTAAAAATGAAGTTTTAAATCAATCTAAAGTATATATGAGTAA
ACTTGGTCTGACAGCGGCCGCAAATGCTAAACCACTGCAGTGGTTACCAGTGCTTGATCAGTGAGGCACC
GATCTCAGCGATCTGCCTATTTCGTTCGTCCATAGTGGCCTGACTCCCCGTCGTGTAGATCACTACGATT
CGTGAGGGCTTACCATCAGGCCCCAGCGCAGCAATGATGCCGCGAGAGCCGCGTTCACCGGCCCCCGATT
TGTCAGCAATGAACCAGCCAGCAGGGAGGGCCGAGCGAAGAAGTGGTCCTGCTACTTTGTCCGCCTCCAT
CCAGTCTATGAGCTGCTGTCGTGATGCTAGAGTAAGAAGTTCGCCAGTGAGTAGTTTCCGAAGAGTTGTG
GCCATTGCTACTGGCATCGTGGTATCACGCTCGTCGTTCGGTATGGCTTCGTTCAACTCTGGTTCCCAGC
GGTCAAGCCGGGTCACATGATCACCCATATTATGAAGAAATGCAGTCAGCTCCTTAGGGCCTCCGATCGT
TGTCAGAAGTAAGTTGGCCGCGGTGTTGTCGCTCATGGTAATGGCAGCACTACACAATTCTCTTACCGTC
ATGCCATCCGTAAGATGCTTTTCCGTGACCGGCGAGTACTCAACCAAGTCGTTTTGTGAGTAGTGTATAC
GGCGACCAAGCTGCTCTTGCCCGGCGTCTATACGGGACAACACCGCGCCACATAGCAGTACTTTGAAAGT
GCTCATCATCGGGAATCGTTCTTCGGGGCGGAAAGACTCAAGGATCTTGCCGCTATTGAGATCCAGTTCG
ATATAGCCCACTCTTGCACCCAGTTGATCTTCAGCATCTTTTACTTTCACCAGCGTTTCGGGGTGTGCAA
AAACAGGCAAGCAAAATGCCGCAAAGAAGGGAATGAGTGCGACACGAAAATGTTGGATGCTCATACTCGT
CCTTTTTCAATATTATTGAAGCATTTATCAGGGTTACTAGTACGTCTCTCAAGGATAAGTAAGTAATATT
AAGGTACGGGA
Features (pLannotate 1.2.2; 10 found; start..end, strand, type, name):
     18..66      +  polyA_signal   poly(A) signal: synthetic polyadenylation signal
     80..171     +  misc_feature   pause site: RNA polymerase II transcriptional pause signal from the human α2 globin gene
    212..287     +  promoter       UbC promoter (fragment): human ubiquitin C promoter
    359..2011    +  CDS            luciferase: firefly luciferase synthetic luc2 version of the luciferase gene
   2055..2176    -  polyA_signal   SV40 poly(A) signal: SV40 polyadenylation signal
   2199..2267    -  CDS            large T antigen (fragment): large T antigen from SV40 (simian virus 40)
   2795..2926    +  CDS            TcR (fragment): tetracycline efflux protein; tet; confers resistance to tetracycline
   3106..3694    -  rep_origin     ori: high-copy-number ColE1/pMB1/pBR322/pUC origin of replication
   3894..4754    -  CDS            AmpR: β-lactamase confers resistance to ampicillin, carbenicillin, and related antibiotics
   4755..4796    -  promoter       AmpR promoter (fragment): bla
