[The description below was written by a language model from this plasmid's Addgene catalogue record and pLannotate feature annotations shown in this document.]
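Description:
KA2628_pGL4-UBCmin-luc2/Tbx3-B' is a firefly luciferase reporter plasmid built on the pGL4-UBCmin-luc2 backbone and designed to measure the activity of a mouse Tbx3 enhancer. It is a small (about 4.8 kb) high-copy bacterial plasmid carrying a ColE1/pUC-type origin of replication and a β-lactamase gene for ampicillin selection. No mammalian selection marker or eukaryotic origin is annotated, so it is suited to transient transfection assays rather than stable maintenance.

The reporter unit consists of a short fragment of the human ubiquitin C promoter (UBCmin), which serves as a minimal promoter with low basal activity, placed upstream of the synthetic luc2 version of firefly luciferase and followed by an SV40 polyadenylation signal. Upstream of the promoter lie a synthetic poly(A) signal and an RNA polymerase II transcriptional pause site from the human α2 globin gene. These standard pGL4 elements block read-through transcription from the plasmid backbone and so reduce background signal. With this arrangement, luciferase output depends largely on the cis-regulatory element cloned into the vector.

The feature table does not annotate the Tbx3 enhancer itself, and the cloning sites are recorded as unknown, so the record does not establish its exact position. The unannotated stretch downstream of the SV40 poly(A) region, around a short spurious match to a tetracycline resistance gene, is a possible location, but this is only an inference. The short large T antigen match is likewise just part of the SV40 polyadenylation region. The associated work concerns enhancer activation during reprogramming to naive pluripotency, consistent with using this construct to test Tbx3 enhancer activity in such cells.
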