Addgene plasmid #124201: KA2628_pGL4-UBCmin-luc2/Tbx3-B'
Purpose: Luciferase reporter driven by the Tbx3 enhancer
Depositing lab: Hans Schöler. Publication: Esrrb Unlocks Silenced Enhancers for Reprogramming to Naive Pluripotency. Adachi K, Kopp W, Wu G, Heising S, Greber B, Stehling M, Arauzo-Bravo MJ, Boerno ST, Timmermann B, Vingron M, Scholer HR. Cell Stem Cell. 2018 Aug 2;23(2):266-275.e6. doi: 10.1016/j.stem.2018.05.020. Epub 2018 Jun 14. PubMed 29910149.
Backbone
  Vector backbone: pGL4-UBCmin-luc2
  Vector type: Luciferase
Growth in bacteria
  Bacterial resistance: Ampicillin, 100 μg/mL
  Growth temperature: 37°C
  Growth strain: DH5alpha
  Copy number: High Copy
Gene/Insert
  Gene/Insert name: Tbx3 enhancer
  Species: M. musculus (mouse)
  Promoter: UBCmin
  Cloning method: Restriction Enzyme; 5′ cloning site Unknown (unknown if destroyed)
Terms and licenses: Academic/Nonprofit Terms; Industry Terms: Not Available to Industry
How to cite: KA2628_pGL4-UBCmin-luc2/Tbx3-B' was a gift from Hans Schöler (Addgene plasmid # 124201 ; http://n2t.net/addgene:124201 ; RRID:Addgene_124201)
